>Addgene plasmid #161627 | IDG_TTYH1_OE_1 | addgene full sequence | sequence record 319553 | Addgene NGS Result
CGTTACATAACTTACGGTAAATGGCCCGCCTGGCTGACCGCCCAACGACCCCCGCCCATTGACGTCAATA
ATGACGTATGTTCCCATAGTAACGCCAATAGGGACTTTCCATTGACGTCAATGGGTGGAGTATTTACGGT
AAACTGCCCACTTGGCAGTACATCAAGTGTATCATATGCCAAGTACGCCCCCTATTGACGTCAATGACGG
TAAATGGCCCGCCTGGCATTATGCCCAGTACATGACCTTATGGGACTTTCCTACTTGGCAGTACATCTAC
GTATTAGTCATCGCTATTACCATGGTGATGCGGTTTTGGCAGTACATCAATGGGCGTGGATAGCGGTTTG
ACTCACGGGGATTTCCAAGTCTCCACCCCATTGACGTCAATGGGAGTTTGTTTTGGCACCAAAATCAACG
GGACTTTCCAAAATGTCGTAACAACTCCGCCCCATTGACGCAAATGGGCGGTAGGCGTGTACGGTGGGAG
GTCTATATAAGCAGAGCTCTCTGGCTAACTGTCGGGATCAACAAGTTTGTACAAAAAAGCAGGCTATGGG
GGCGCCCCCGGGCTACCGGCCCTCAGCTTGGGTGCATCTCCTCCACCAGCTGCCCCGCGCCGACTTCCAG
CTCCGCCCGGTGCCCAGCGTTTTCGCGCCCCAAGAGCAGGAATACCAGCAGGCCTTGTTGCTGGTGGCGG
CCTTGGCGGGCCTGGGCTTGGGCCTGAGCCTCATTTTCATCGCTGTCTACCTCATCCGCTTCTGCTGCTG
CCGGCCCCCCGAGCCCCCCGGGTCCAAGATCCCCTCGCCCGGGGGAGGCTGCGTCACCTGGAGCTGCATT
GTCGCCCTTCTCGCCGGCTGCACTGGCATTGGCATCGGTTTCTATGGCAACAGTGAGACCAGTGATGGGG
TGTCCCAGCTCAGCTCTGCGCTGCTGCACGCCAACCACACACTCAGCACCATTGACCACCTGGTGTTGGA
GACGGTGGAGAGGCTGGGCGAGGCGGTGAGGACAGAGCTGACCACCCTGGAGGAGGTGCTCGAGCCGCGC
ACGGAGCTGGTGGCTGCCGCCCGAGGGGCTCGACGGCAGGCGGAGGCTGCGGCCCAGCAGCTGCAGGGGC
TGGCCTTCTGGCAGGGAGTGCCCCTGAGCCCCCTGCAGGTGGCTGAAAATGTGTCCTTTGTGGAGGAGTA
CAGGTGGCTGGCCTACGTCCTCCTGCTGCTCCTGGAGCTGCTGGTCTGCCTCTTCACCCTCCTGGGCCTG
GCGAAGCAGAGCAAGTGGCTGGTGATCGTGATGACAGTCATGAGTCTCCTGGTTCTCGTCCTGAGCTGGG
GCTCCATGGGCCTGGAGGCAGCCACGGCCGTGGGCCTCAGTGACTTCTGCTCCAATCCAGACCCTTATGT
TCTGAACCTGACCCAGGAGGAGACAGGGCTCAGCTCAGACATCCTGAGCTATTATCTCCTCTGCAACCGG
GCCGTCTCCAACCCCTTCCAACAGAGGCTGACTCTGTCCCAGCGAGCTCTGGCCAACATCCACTCCCAGC
TGCTGGGCCTGGAGCGAGAAGCTGTGCCTCAGTTCCCTTCAGCGCAGAAGCCTCTGCTGTCCTTGGAGGA
GACTCTGAATGTGACAGAAGGAAATTTCCACCAGTTGGTGGCACTGCTACACTGCCGCAGCCTGCACAAG
GACTATGGTGCAGCCCTGCGGGGCCTGTGCGAAGACGCCCTGGAAGGCCTGCTCTTCCTGCTACTCTTCT
CCCTGCTGTCTGCAGGAGCGCTGGCCACTGCCCTCTGCAGCCTGCCCCGAGCCTGGGCCCTCTTCCCACC
CAGGAATCCAAGCGCTTTGTGCAGTGGCAGTCGTCTATCTGAGCCCCTCCTCCCGGCTGGACTGGAGCCT
GGCTCCCCTCTTCGTTCCTTCCCTGGCTGCCGGAGGAGACCCCACTACCCAGCTTTCTTGTACAAAGTGG
TTGGTAAGCCTATCCCTAACCCTCTCCTCGGTCTCGATTCTACGTAGTAATGAGCTAGCGCTAACCGGTG
GCGCGTTAAGTCGACAATCAACCTCTGGATTACAAAATTTGTGAAAGATTGACTGGTATTCTTAACTATG
TTGCTCCTTTTACGCTATGTGGATACGCTGCTTTAATGCCTTTGTATCATGCTATTGCTTCCCGTATGGC
TTTCATTTTCTCCTCCTTGTATAAATCCTGGTTGCTGTCTCTTTATGAGGAGTTGTGGCCCGTTGTCAGG
CAACGTGGCGTGGTGTGCACTGTGTTTGCTGACGCAACCCCCACTGGTTGGGGCATTGCCACCACCTGTC
AGCTCCTTTCCGGGACTTTCGCTTTCCCCCTCCCTATTGCCACGGCGGAACTCATCGCCGCCTGCCTTGC
CCGCTGCTGGACAGGGGCTCGGCTGTTGGGCACTGACAATTCCGTGGTGTTGTCGGGGAAATCATCGTCC
TTTCCTTGGCTGCTCGCCTGTGTTGCCACCTGGATTCTGCGCGGGACGTCCTTCTGCTACGTCCCTTCGG
CCCTCAATCCAGCGGACCTTCCTTCCCGCGGCCTGCTGCCGGCTCTGCGGCCTCTTCCGCGTCTTCGCCT
TCGCCCTCAGACGAGTCGGATCTCCCTTTGGGCCGCCTCCCCGCGTCGACTTTAAGACCAATGACTTACA
AGGCAGCTGTAGATCTTAGCCACTTTTTAAAAGAAAAGGGGGGACTGGAAGGGCTAATTCACTCCCAACG
AAGACAAGATCTGCTTTTTGCTTGTACTGGGTCTCTCTGGTTAGACCAGATCTGAGCCTGGGAGCTCTCT
GGCTAACTAGGGAACCCACTGCTTAAGCCTCAATAAAGCTTGCCTTGAGTGCTTCAAGTAGTGTGTGCCC
GTCTGTTGTGTGACTCTGGTAACTAGAGATCCCTCAGACCCTTTTAGTCAGTGTGGAAAATCTCTAGCAG
TACGTATAGTAGTTCATGTCATCTTATTATTCAGTATTTATAACTTGCAAAGAAATGAATATCAGAGAGT
GAGAGGAACTTGTTTATTGCAGCTTATAATGGTTACAAATAAAGCAATAGCATCACAAATTTCACAAATA
AAGCATTTTTTTCACTGCATTCTAGTTGTGGTTTGTCCAAACTCATCAATGTATCTTATCATGTCTGGCT
CTAGCTATCCCGCCCCTAACTCCGCCCATCCCGCCCCTAACTCCGCCCAGTTCCGCCCATTCTCCGCCCC
ATGGCTGACTAATTTTTTTTATTTATGCAGAGGCCGAGGCCGCCTCGGCCTCTGAGCTATTCCAGAAGTA
GTGAGGAGGCTTTTTTGGAGGCCTAGGGACGTACCCAATTCGCCCTATAGTGAGTCGTATTACGCGCGCT
CACTGGCCGTCGTTTTACAACGTCGTGACTGGGAAAACCCTGGCGTTACCCAACTTAATCGCCTTGCAGC
ACATCCCCCTTTCGCCAGCTGGCGTAATAGCGAAGAGGCCCGCACCGATCGCCCTTCCCAACAGTTGCGC
AGCCTGAATGGCGAATGGG
[124 nt withheld, positions 3520-3643]
C
[91 nt withheld, positions 3645-3735]
A
[49 nt withheld, positions 3737-3785]
CCTTTGACGTTGGAGTCCACGTTCTTT
[37 nt withheld, positions 3813-3849]
ACCCTATCTCGGTCTATTCTTTTGATTTATAAGGGATTTTGCCGATTTCGGCCTATTGGTTAAAAAATGA
GCTGATTTAACAAAAATTTAACGCGAATTTTAACAAAATATTAACGCTTACAATTTAGGTGGCACTTTTC
GGGGAAATGTGCGCGGAACCCCTATTTGTTTATTTTTCTAAATACATTCAAATATGTATCCGCTCATGAG
ACAATAACCCTGATAAATGCTTCAATAATATTGAAAAAGGAAGAGTATGAGTATTCAACATTTCCGTGTC
GCCCTTATTCCCTTTTTTGCGGCATTTTGCCTTCCTGTTTTTGCTCACCCAGAAACGCTGGTGAAAGTAA
AAGATGCTGAAGATCAGTTGGGTGCACGAGTGGGTTACATCGAACTGGATCTCAACAGCGGTAAGATCCT
TGAGAGTTTTCGCCCCGAAGAACGTTTTCCAATGATGAGCACTTTTAAAGTTCTGCTATGTGGCGCGGTA
TTATCCCGTATTGACGCCGGGCAAGAGCAACTCGGTCGCCGCATACACTATTCTCAGAATGACTTGGTTG
AGTACTCACCAGTCACAGAAAAGCATCTTACGGATGGCATGACAGTAAGAGAATTATGCAGTGCTGCCAT
AACCATGAGTGATAACACTGCGGCCAACTTACTTCTGACAACGATCGGAGGACCGAAGGAGCTAACCGCT
TTTTTGCACAACATGGGGGATCATGTAACTCGCCTTGATCGTTGGGAACCGGAGCTGAATGAAGCCATAC
CAAACGACGAGCGTGACACCACGATGCCTGTAGCAATGGCAACAACGTTGCGCAAACTATTAACTGGCGA
ACTACTTACTCTAGCTTCCCGGCAACAATTAATAGACTGGATGGAGGCGGATAAAGTTGCAGGACCACTT
CTGCGCTCGGCCCTTCCGGCTGGCTGGTTTATTGCTGATAAATCTGGAGCCGGTGAGCGTGGGTCTCGCG
GTATCATTGCAGCACTGGGGCCAGATGGTAAGCCCTCCCGTATCGTAGTTATCTACACGACGGGGAGTCA
GGCAACTATGGATGAACGAAATAGACAGATCGCTGAGATAGGTGCCTCACTGATTAAGCATTGGTAACTG
TCAGACCAAGTTTACTCATATATACTTTAGATTGATTTAAAACTTCATTTTTAATTTAAAAGGATCTAGG
TGAAGATCCTTTTTGATAATCTCATGACCAAAATCCCTTAACGTGAGTTTTCGTTCCACTGAGCGTCAGA
CCCCGTAGAAAAGATCAAAGGATCTTCTTGAGATCCTTTTTTTCTGCGCGTAATCTGCTGCTTGCAAACA
AAAAAACCACCGCTACCAGCGGTGGTTTGTTTGCCGGATCAAGAGCTACCAACTCTTTTTCCGAAGGTAA
CTGGCTTCAGCAGAGCGCAGATACCAAATACTGTTCTTCTAGTGTAGCCGTAGTTAGGCCACCACTTCAA
GAACTCTGTAGCACCGCCTACATACCTCGCTCTGCTAATCCTGTTACCAGTGGCTGCTGCCAGTGGCGAT
AAGTCGTGTCTTACCGGGTTGGACTCAAGACGATAGTTACCGGATAAGGCGCAGCGGTCGGGCTGAACGG
GGGGTTCGTGCACACAGCCCAGCTTGGAGCGAACGACCTACACCGAACTGAGATACCTACAGCGTGAGCT
ATGAGAAAGCGCCACGCTTCCCGAAGGGAGAAAGGCGGACAGGTATCCGGTAAGCGGCAGGGTCGGAACA
GGAGAGCGCACGAGGGAGCTTCCAGGGGGAAACGCCTGGTATCTTTATAGTCCTGTCGGGTTTCGCCACC
TCTGACTTGAGCGTCGATTTTTGTGATGCTCGTCAGGGGGGCGGAGCCTATGGAAAAACGCCAGCAACGC
GGCCTTTTTACGGTTCCTGGCCTTTTGCTGGCCTTTTGCTCACATGTTCTTTCCTGCGTTATCCCCTGAT
TCTGTGGATAACCGTATTACCGCCTTTGAGTGAGCTGATACCGCTCGCCGCAGCCGAACGACCGAGCGCA
GCGAGTCAGTGAGCGAGGAAGCGGAAGAGCGCCCAATACGCAAACCGCCTCTCCCCGCGCGTTGGCCGAT
TCATTAATGCAGCTGGCACGACAGGTTTCCCGACTGGAAAGCGGGCAGTGAGCGCAACGCAATTAATGTG
AGTTAGCTCACTCATTAGGCACCCCAGGCTTTACACTTTATGCTTCCGGCTCGTATGTTGTGTGGAATTG
TGAGCGGATAACAATTTCACACAGGAAACAGCTATGACCATGATTACGCCAAGCGCGCAATTAACCCTCA
CTAAAGGGAACAAAAGCTGGAGCTGCAAGCTTAATGTAGTCTTATGCAATACTCTTGTAGTCTTGCAACA
TGGTAACGATGAGTTAGCAACATGCCTTACAAGGAGAGAAAAAGCACCGTGCATGCCGATTGGTGGAAGT
AAGGTGGTACGATCGTGCCTTATTAGGAAGGCAACAGACGGGTCTGACATGGATTGGACGAACCACTGAA
TTGCCGCATTGCAGAGATATTGTATTTAAGTGCCTAGCTCGATACATAAACGGGTCTCTCTGGTTAGACC
AGATCTGAGCCTGGGAGCTCTCTGGCTAACTAGGGAACCCACTGCTTAAGCCTCAATAAAGCTTGCCTTG
AGTGCTTCAAGTAGTGTGTGCCCGTCTGTTGTGTGACTCTGGTAACTAGAGATCCCTCAGACCCTTTTAG
TCAGTGTGGAAAATCTCTAGCAGTGGCGCCCGAACAGGGACTTGAAAGCGAAAGGGAAACCAGAGGAGCT
CTCTCGACGCAGGACTCGGCTTGCTGAAGCGCGCACGGCAAGAGGCGAGGGGCGGCGACTGGTGAGTACG
CCAAAAATTTTGACTAGCGGAGGCTAGAAGGAGAGAGATGGGTGCGAGAGCGTCAGTATTAAGCGGGGGA
GAATTAGATCGCGATGGGAAAAAATTCGGTTAAGGCCAGGGGGAAAGAAAAAATATAAATTAAAACATAT
AGTATGGGCAAGCAGGGAGCTAGAACGATTCGCAGTTAATCCTGGCCTGTTAGAAACATCAGAAGGCTGT
AGACAAATACTGGGACAGCTACAACCATCCCTTCAGACAGGATCAGAAGAACTTAGATCATTATATAATA
CAGTAGCAACCCTCTATTGTGTGCATCAAAGGATAGAGATAAAAGACACCAAGGAAGCTTTAGACAAGAT
AGAGGAAGAGCAAAACAAAAGTAAGACCACCGCACAGCAAGCGGCCGCTGATCTTCAGACCTGGAGGAGG
AGATATGAGGGACAATTGGAGAAGTGAATTATATAAATATAAAGTAGTAAAAATTGAACCATTAGGAGTA
GCACCCACCAAGGCAAAGAGAAGAGTGGTGCAGAGAGAAAAAAGAGCAGTGGGAATAGGAGCTTTGTTCC
TTGGGTTCTTGGGAGCAGCAGGAAGCACTATGGGCGCAGCGTCAATGACGCTGACGGTACAGGCCAGACA
ATTATTGTCTGGTATAGTGCAGCAGCAGAACAATTTGCTGAGGGCTATTGAGGCGCAACAGCATCTGTTG
CAACTCACAGTCTGGGGCATCAAGCAGCTCCAGGCAAGAATCCTGGCTGTGGAAAGATACCTAAAGGATC
AACAGCTCCTGGGGATTTGGGGTTGCTCTGGAAAACTCATTTGCACCACTGCTGTGCCTTGGAATGCTAG
TTGGAGTAATAAATCTCTGGAACAGATTTGGAATCACACGACCTGGATGGAGTGGGACAGAGAAATTAAC
AATTACACAAGCTTAATACACTCCTTAATTGAAGAATCGCAAAACCAGCAAGAAAAGAATGAACAAGAAT
TATTGGAATTAGATAAATGGGCAAGTTTGTGGAATTGGTTTAACATAACAAATTGGCTGTGGTATATAAA
ATTATTCATAATGATAGTAGGAGGCTTGGTAGGTTTAAGAATAGTTTTTGCTGTACTTTCTATAGTGAAT
AGAGTTAGGCAGGGATATTCACCATTATCGTTTCAGACCCACCTCCCAACCCCGAGGGGACCCTTGCGCC
TTTTCCAAGGCAGCCCTGGGTTTGCGCAGGGACGCGGCTGCTCTGGGCGTGGTTCCGGGAAACGCAGCGG
CGCCGACCCTGGGTCTCGCACATTCTTCACGTCCGTTCGCAGCGTCACCCGGATCTTCGCCGCTACCCTT
GTGGGCCCCCCGGCGACGCTTCCTGCTCCGCCCCTAAGTCGGGAAGGTTCCTTGCGGTTCGCGGCGTGCC
GGACGTGACAAACGGAAGCCGCACGTCTCACTAGTACCCTCGCAGACGGACAGCGCCAGGGAGCAATGGC
AGCGCGCCGACCGCGATGGGCTGTGGCCAATAGCGGCTGCTCAGCAGGGCGCGCCGAGAGCAGCGGCCGG
GAAGGGGCGGTGCGGGAGGCGGGGTGTGGGGCGGTAGTGTGGGCCCTGTTCCTGCCCGCGCGGTGTTCCG
CATTCTGCAAGCCTCCGGAGCGCACGTCGGCAGTCGGCTCCCTCGTTGACCGAATCACCGACCTCTCTCC
CCAGGGGGTACCACCATGGCCAAGCCTTTGTCTCAAGAAGAATCCACCCTCATTGAAAGAGCAACGGCTA
CAATCAACAGCATCCCCATCTCTGAAGACTACAGCGTCGCCAGCGCAGCTCTCTCTAGCGACGGCCGCAT
CTTCACTGGTGTCAATGTATATCATTTTACTGGGGGACCTTGTGCAGAACTCGTGGTGCTGGGCACTGCT
GCTGCTGCGGCAGCTGGCAACCTGACTTGTATCGTCGCGATCGGAAATGAGAACAGGGGCATCTTGAGCC
CCTGCGGACGGTGCCGACAGGTGCTTCTCGATCTGCATCCTGGGATCAAAGCCATAGTGAAGGACAGTGA
TGGACAGCCGACGGCAGTTGGGATTCGTGAATTGCTGCCCTCTGGTTATGTGTGGGAGGGCCTGCAGCTG
CAGTAGTAAGAATTCTAGATCTTGAGACAAATGGCAGTATTCATCCACAATTTTAAAAGAAAAGGGGGGA
TTGGGGGGTACAGTGCAGGGGAAAGAATAGTAGACATAATAGCAACAGACATACAAACTAAAGAATTACA
AAAACAAATTACAAAAATTCAAAATTTTCGGGTTTATTACAGGGACAGCAGAGATCCACTTTGGCGCCGG
CTCGAGGGGGCCCGGGGTTATTAATAGTAATCAATTACGGGGTCATTAGTTCATAGCCCATATATGGAGT
TCCG
Features (pLannotate 1.2.2; 32 found; start..end, strand, type, name):
      1..304     +  enhancer       CMV enhancer: human cytomegalovirus immediate early enhancer
    305..508     +  promoter       CMV promoter: human cytomegalovirus (CMV) immediate early promoter
    531..555     +  protein_bind   attB1: mutant version of attB; recombination site for the Gateway® BP reaction BP Clonase™
    556..1821    +  CDS            TTYH1 (fragment): TTYH1_HUMAN - Experimental evidence at protein level: Swiss-Prot protein existence level 1. Isoform 3 may be a Ca(2+)-independent and swelling-activated chloride channel, possibly involved in regulation of cell volume. From Homo sapiens (Human).
   1937..1961    -  protein_bind   attB2: mutant version of attB; recombination site for the Gateway® BP reaction BP Clonase™
   1963..2004    +  CDS            V5 tag: epitope tag from simian virus 5
   2046..2634    +  misc_feature   WPRE: woodchuck hepatitis virus posttranscriptional regulatory element
   2685..2704    +  misc_feature   cPPT/CTS (fragment): central polypurine tract and central termination sequence of HIV-1
   2706..2939    +  LTR            3' LTR (ΔU3): self-inactivating 3' long terminal repeat (LTR) from HIV-1
   3017..3138    +  polyA_signal   SV40 poly(A) signal: SV40 polyadenylation signal
   3178..3313    +  rep_origin     SV40 ori: SV40 origin of replication
   3334..3352    -  promoter       T7 promoter: promoter for bacteriophage T7 RNA polymerase
   3360..3515    +  CDS            lacZα (fragment): LacZα fragment of β-galactosidase; lacZ fragment
   3520..3948    +  rep_origin     f1 ori (sequence partly withheld): f1 bacteriophage origin of replication; arrow indicates direction of (+) strand synthesis
   4001..4105    +  promoter       AmpR promoter: bla
   4106..4966    +  CDS            AmpR: β-lactamase; bla; confers resistance to ampicillin, carbenicillin, and related antibiotics
   5137..5725    +  rep_origin     ori: high-copy-number ColE1/pMB1/pBR322/pUC origin of replication
   5908..6000    +  CDS            lacI (fragment): lac repressor; lacI; The lac repressor binds to the lac operator to inhibit transcription in E. coli. This inhibition can be relieved by adding lactose or isopropyl-β-D-thiogalactopyranoside (IPTG).
   6013..6034    +  protein_bind   CAP binding site: CAP binding activates transcription in the presence of cAMP. E. coli catabolite activator protein
   6049..6079    +  promoter       lac promoter: promoter for the E. coli lac operon
   6087..6103    +  protein_bind   lac operator: The lac repressor binds to the lac operator to inhibit transcription in E. coli. This inhibition can be relieved by adding lactose or isopropyl-β-D-thiogalactopyranoside (IPTG). lac repressor encoded by lacI
   6148..6166    +  promoter       T3 promoter: promoter for bacteriophage T3 RNA polymerase
   6194..6420    +  promoter       RSV promoter: Rous sarcoma virus enhancer/promoter
   6421..6601    +  LTR            5' LTR (truncated): truncated 5' long terminal repeat (LTR) from HIV-1
   6648..6773    +  misc_feature   HIV-1 Ψ: packaging signal of human immunodeficiency virus type 1
   6757..7120    +  CDS            HIV-1 gag (fragment): gag protein from human immunodeficiency virus 1; gag
   7266..7499    +  misc_feature   RRE: The Rev response element (RRE) of HIV-1 allows for Rev-dependent mRNA export from the nucleus to the cytoplasm.
   7876..7902    +  CDS            Rev (fragment): human immunodeficiency virus 1 (HIV-1) Rev protein; rev; enhances nuclear export of unspliced and incompletely spliced viral mRNAs
   7903..8403    +  promoter       hPGK promoter: human phosphoglycerate kinase 1 promoter
   8415..8810    +  CDS            BSD: blasticidin S deaminase; Aspergillus terreus BSD; confers resistance to blasticidin
   8870..8987    +  misc_feature   cPPT/CTS: central polypurine tract and central termination sequence of HIV-1
   9046..9103    +  enhancer       CMV enhancer (fragment): human cytomegalovirus immediate early enhancer
