[The description below was written by a language model from this plasmid's Addgene catalogue record and pLannotate feature annotations shown in this document.]
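Description:
IDG_TTYH1_OE_1 is a mammalian overexpression construct for human TTYH1, built in the pLX304 backbone by Gateway cloning. Although catalogued simply as a mammalian expression vector, the feature table shows a third-generation, self-inactivating HIV-1 lentiviral transfer architecture. An RSV promoter drives a truncated 5' LTR, followed by the Ψ packaging signal, a gag fragment, the Rev response element and a cPPT/CTS, with a ΔU3 3' LTR at the other end. The payload can therefore be packaged into lentiviral particles when helper functions are supplied in trans and integrated into target cells, or the plasmid can be delivered by transfection. In bacteria it carries a ColE1/pUC-type origin and an ampicillin resistance gene. The record lists it as low copy and propagated in a recombination-reducing strain, as is common for LTR-containing plasmids. An f1 origin, an SV40 origin and poly(A) signal, and remnants of lac elements and T7/T3 promoters are also annotated in the backbone.

Within the proviral region, the CMV enhancer/promoter drives the TTYH1 open reading frame, which is flanked by attB1 and attB2 sites left from the Gateway recombination. The ORF is designed to read through into a backbone-encoded C-terminal V5 epitope tag for detection of the protein. The annotation tool matches the coding region only as a fragment of the reference TTYH1 protein, leaving an unannotated stretch before attB2, which may reflect an isoform difference; the record does not specify the isoform. A WPRE downstream enhances transcript expression. A separate human PGK promoter drives blasticidin S deaminase, allowing blasticidin selection of transduced or transfected cells. TTYH1 is annotated as a possible chloride channel linked to cell volume regulation, and the construct's stated purpose is its overexpression.
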