Addgene plasmid #161627: IDG_TTYH1_OE_1
Purpose: Overexpresses TTYH1
Depositing lab: Mike McManus. Depositing organization: University of California, San Francisco (UCSF).
Backbone
  Vector backbone: pLX304
  Vector type: Mammalian Expression
  Selectable markers: Blasticidin
Growth in bacteria
  Bacterial resistance: Ampicillin, 100 μg/mL
  Growth temperature: 30°C
  Growth strain: NEB Stable
  Copy number: Low Copy
Gene/Insert
  Gene/Insert name: TTYH1
  Species: H. sapiens (human)
  Entrez Gene: TTYH1
  Tag / fusion protein: V5 (C terminal on backbone)
  Cloning method: Gateway Cloning
Terms and licenses: Academic/Nonprofit Terms; Industry Terms: Not Available to Industry
How to cite: IDG_TTYH1_OE_1 was a gift from Mike McManus (Addgene plasmid # 161627 ; http://n2t.net/addgene:161627 ; RRID:Addgene_161627)
