>Addgene plasmid #161627 | IDG_TTYH1_OE_1 | depositor partial sequence | sequence record 313326 | Partial Sequence
ATGGGGGCGCCCCCGGGCTACCGGCCCTCAGCTTGGGTGCATCTCCTCCACCAGCTGCCCCGCGCCGACT
TCCAGCTCCGCCCGGTGCCCAGCGTTTTCGCGCCCCAAGAGCAGGAATACCAGCAGGCCTTGTTGCTGGT
GGCGGCCTTGGCGGGCCTGGGCTTGGGCCTGAGCCTCATTTTCATCGCTGTCTACCTCATCCGCTTCTGC
TGCTGCCGGCCCCCCGAGCCCCCCGGGTCCAAGATCCCCTCGCCCGGGGGAGGCTGCGTCACCTGGAGCT
GCATTGTCGCCCTTCTCGCCGGCTGCACTGGCATTGGCATCGGTTTCTATGGCAACAGTGAGACCAGTGA
TGGGGTGTCCCAGCTCAGCTCTGCGCTGCTGCACGCCAACCACACACTCAGCACCATTGACCACCTGGTG
TTGGAGACGGTGGAGAGGCTGGGCGAGGCGGTGAGGACAGAGCTGACCACCCTGGAGGAGGTGCTCGAGC
CGCGCACGGAGCTGGTGGCTGCCGCCCGAGGGGCTCGACGGCAGGCGGAGGCTGCGGCCCAGCAGCTGCA
GGGGCTGGCCTTCTGGCAGGGAGTGCCCCTGAGCCCCCTGCAGGTGGCTGAAAATGTGTCCTTTGTGGAG
GAGTACAGGTGGCTGGCCTACGTCCTCCTGCTGCTCCTGGAGCTGCTGGTCTGCCTCTTCACCCTCCTGG
GCCTGGCGAAGCAGAGCAAGTGGCTGGTGATCGTGATGACAGTCATGAGTCTCCTGGTTCTCGTCCTGAG
CTGGGGCTCCATGGGCCTGGAGGCAGCCACGGCCGTGGGCCTCAGTGACTTCTGCTCCAATCCAGACCCT
TATGTTCTGAACCTGACCCAGGAGGAGACAGGGCTCAGCTCAGACATCCTGAGCTATTATCTCCTCTGCA
ACCGGGCCGTCTCCAACCCCTTCCAACAGAGGCTGACTCTGTCCCAGCGAGCTCTGGCCAACATCCACTC
CCAGCTGCTGGGCCTGGAGCGAGAAGCTGTGCCTCAGTTCCCTTCAGCGCAGAAGCCTCTGCTGTCCTTG
GAGGAGACTCTGAATGTGACAGAAGGAAATTTCCACCAGTTGGTGGCACTGCTACACTGCCGCAGCCTGC
ACAAGGACTATGGTGCAGCCCTGCGGGGCCTGTGCGAAGACGCCCTGGAAGGCCTGCTCTTCCTGCTACT
CTTCTCCCTGCTGTCTGCAGGAGCGCTGGCCACTGCCCTCTGCAGCCTGCCCCGAGCCTGGGCCCTCTTC
CCACCCAGGAATCCAAGCGCTTTGTGCAGTGGCAGTCGTCTATCTGAGCCCCTCCTCCCGGCTGGACTGG
AGCCTGGCTCCCCTCTTCGTTCCTTCCCTGGCTGCCGGAGGAGACCCCACTACCCAGCTTTCTTGTACAA
AGTGGTTGGTAAGCCTATCCCTAACCCTCTCCTCGGTCTCGATTCTACGTAG
